>Addgene plasmid #34917 | pBCN42-R4R3 | depositor full sequence | sequence record 42403 | pBCN42-R4R3 sequence 5880 bps
TCGCCTTGCAGCACATCCCCCTTTCGCCAGCTGGCGTAATAGCGAAGAGGCCCGCACCGATCGCCCTTCC
CAACAGTTGCGCAGCCTGAATGGCGAATGGCGCCTGATGCGGTATTTTCTCCTTACGCATCTGTGCGGTA
TTTCACACCGCATATGCCGGGCCCCCCTCGAGGGGAGAAAATGCGGAGAGAAGAACCCAGCATCTTAATA
AAATTATATAATTTTGAATAAAATCAAATTAAAAATAAGATTAATTGAAACACAACAATAGAATGCAGAA
AATTACTCATAAGAAATAATTTATTTTGAAAGAAGTTGTGTCGATTTACGATAAAAACTACACGCAAACG
AGGCTCCGCGTTTACACCGTTTGGCAATGGAGCGCGCTTGCTATTAGATTTTAGGCCAGCTCAACGAAAG
TTTAATTTATTTTTCTTCTTTTTTTCCATTTTTTTGAGTAAAATATCGAATTTTTTGTATTAATTCTGTA
AATTTTATAATTTGCAACTATTTTGGCGTATTCTGCTTGTTTTTATCAGCGAATTTTTATGCATTTCAGT
CAAAAGTTTGAGCAGGAAAAATGACATTTAGGACTTTGTAAAATTGTATTCTTAAATTTGCTTGAAAACC
TACGTGTACAATTGATTTTATTGAATTTTTCTTACGTTTCCCGTTGTATCTTATTGTATTTAACTTTCAT
CATAAAATAATTTATTTCCAGGTAAAATATCCGACGCTCTCGTGGATCCCCGGGATTGGCTCAGAAAAAA
AGGTACCGACCATGACCGAGTACAAGCCCACGGTGCGCCTCGCCACCCGCGACGACGTCCCCAGGGCCGT
ACGCACCCTCGCCGCCGCGTTCGCCGACTACCCCGCCACGCGCCACACCGTCGATCCGGACCGCCACATC
GAGCGGGTCACCGAGCTGCAAGAACTCTTCCTCACGCGCGTCGGGCTCGACATCGGCAAGGTGTGGGTCG
GTAAGTTTAAACATATATATACTAACTAACCCTGATTATTTAAATTTTCAGCGGACGACGGCGCCGCGGT
GGCGGTCTGGACCACGCCGGAGAGCGTCGAAGCGGGGGCGGTGTTCGCCGAGATCGGCCCGCGCATGGCC
GAGTTGAGCGGTTCCCGGCTGGCCGCGCAGCAACAGATGGAAGGCCTCCTGGCGCCGCACCGGCCCAAGG
AGCCCGCGTGGTTCCTGGCCACCGTCGGCGTCTCGCCCGACGTAAGTTTAAACATGATTTTACTAACTAA
CTAATCTGATTTAAATTTTCAGCACCAGGGCAAGGGTCTGGGCAGCGCCGTCGTGCTCCCCGGAGTGGAG
GCGGCCGAGCGCGCCGGGGTGCCCGCCTTCCTGGAGACCTCCGCGCCCCGCAACCTCCCCTTCTACGAGC
GGCTCGGCTTCACCGTCACCGCCGACGTCGAGGTGCCCGAAGGACCGCGCACCTGGTGCATGACCCGCAA
GCCCGGTGCCTGATGAGCTAGCCGGCCATACAAGTAATCCGGATGATCGACGCCAACGTCGTTGAATTTT
CAAATTTTAAATACTGAATATTTGTTTTTTTTCCTATTATTTATTTATTCTCTTTGTGTTTTTTTTCTTG
CTTTCTAAAAAATTAATTCAATCCAAATCTAAACATTTTTTTTTCTCTTTCCGTCTCCCAATTCGTATTC
CGCTCCTCTCATCTGAACACAATGTGCAAGTTTATTTATCTTCTCGCTTTCATTTCATTAGGACGTGGGG
GGAATTGGTGGAAGGGGGAAACACACAAAAGGATGATGGAAATGAAATAAGGACACACAATATGCAACAA
CATTCAATTCAGAAATATGGAGGAAGGTTTAAAAGAAAACATAAAAATATATAGAGGAGGAAGGAAAACT
AGTCCAAGATCTCAGTGGTCCTAGGTGAGCTCCCATATGGTGCACTCTCAGTGCAATCTGCTCTGATGCC
GCATAGTTAAGCCAGCCCCGACACCCGCCAACACCCGCTGACGCGCCCTGACGGGCTTGTCTGCTCCCGG
CATCCGCTTACAGACAAGCTGTGACCGTCTCCGGGAGCTGCATGTGTCAGAGGTTTTCACCGTCATCACC
GAAACGCGCGAGACGAAAGGGCCTCGTGATACGCCTATTTTTATAGGTTAATGTCATGATAATAATGGTT
TCTTAGACGTCAGGTGGCACTTTTCGGGGAAATGTGCGCGGAACCCCTATTTGTTTATTTTTCTAAATAC
ATTCAAATATGTATCCGCTCATGAGACAATAACCCTGATAAATGCTTCAATAATATTGAAAAAGGAAGAG
TATGAGTATTCAACATTTCCGTGTCGCCCTTATTCCCTTTTTTGCGGCATTTTGCCTTCCTGTTTTTGCT
CACCCAGAAACGCTGGTGAAAGTAAAAGATGCTGAAGATCAGTTGGGTGCACGAGTGGGTTACATCGAAC
TGGATCTCAACAGCGGTAAGATCCTTGAGAGTTTTCGCCCCGAAGAACGTTTTCCAATGATGAGCACTTT
TAAAGTTCTGCTATGTGGCGCGGTATTATCCCGTATTGACGCCGGGCAAGAGCAACTCGGTCGCCGCATA
CACTATTCTCAGAATGACTTGGTTGAGTACTCACCAGTCACAGAAAAGCATCTTACGGATGGCATGACAG
TAAGAGAATTATGCAGTGCTGCCATAACCATGAGTGATAACACTGCGGCCAACTTACTTCTGACAACGAT
CGGAGGACCGAAGGAGCTAACCGCTTTTTTGCACAACATGGGGGATCATGTAACTCGCCTTGATCGTTGG
GAACCGGAGCTGAATGAAGCCATACCAAACGACGAGCGTGACACCACGATGCCTGTAGCAATGGCAACAA
CGTTGCGCAAACTATTAACTGGCGAACTACTTACTCTAGCTTCCCGGCAACAATTAATAGACTGGATGGA
GGCGGATAAAGTTGCAGGACCACTTCTGCGCTCGGCCCTTCCGGCTGGCTGGTTTATTGCTGATAAATCT
GGAGCCGGTGAGCGTGGGTCTCGCGGTATCATTGCAGCACTGGGGCCAGATGGTAAGCCCTCCCGTATCG
TAGTTATCTACACGACGGGGAGTCAGGCAACTATGGATGAACGAAATAGACAGATCGCTGAGATAGGTGC
CTCACTGATTAAGCATTGGTAACTGTCAGACCAAGTTTACTCATATATACTTTAGATTGATTTAAAACTT
CATTTTTAATTTAAAAGGATCTAGGTGAAGATCCTTTTTGATAATCTCATGACCAAAATCCCTTAACGTG
AGTTTTCGTTCCACTGAGCGTCAGACCCCGTAGAAAAGATCAAAGGATCTTCTTGAGATCCTTTTTTTCT
GCGCGTAATCTGCTGCTTGCAAACAAAAAAACCACCGCTACCAGCGGTGGTTTGTTTGCCGGATCAAGAG
CTACCAACTCTTTTTCCGAAGGTAACTGGCTTCAGCAGAGCGCAGATACCAAATACTGTTCTTCTAGTGT
AGCCGTAGTTAGGCCACCACTTCAAGAACTCTGTAGCACCGCCTACATACCTCGCTCTGCTAATCCTGTT
ACCAGTGGCTGCTGCCAGTGGCGATAAGTCGTGTCTTACCGGGTTGGACTCAAGACGATAGTTACCGGAT
AAGGCGCAGCGGTCGGGCTGAACGGGGGGTTCGTGCACACAGCCCAGCTTGGAGCGAACGACCTACACCG
AACTGAGATACCTACAGCGTGAGCTATGAGAAAGCGCCACGCTTCCCGAAGGGAGAAAGGCGGACAGGTA
TCCGGTAAGCGGCAGGGTCGGAACAGGAGAGCGCACGAGGGAGCTTCCAGGGGGAAACGCCTGGTATCTT
TATAGTCCTGTCGGGTTTCGCCACCTCTGACTTGAGCGTCGATTTTTGTGATGCTCGTCAGGGGGGCGGA
GCCTATGGAAAAACGCCAGCAACGCGGCCTTTTTACGGTTCCTGGTCTTTTGCTGGCCTTTGCTCACATG
TTCTTTCCTGCGTTATCCCCTGATTCTGTGGATAACCGTATTACCGCCTTTGAGTGAGCTGATACCAGCG
GATAACAATTTCACACAGGAAACAGCTATGACCATGATTACGCCAAGCTATCAACTTTGTATAGAAAAGT
TGAACGAGAAACGTAAAATGATATAAATATCAATATATTAAATTAGATTTTGCATAAAAAACAGACTACA
TAATACTGTAAAACACAACATATCCAGTCACTATGGTCGACCTGCAGACTGGCTGTGTATAAGGGAGCCT
GACATTTATATTCCCCAGAACATCAGGTTAATGGCGTTTTTGATGTCATTTTCGCGGTGGCTGAGATCAG
CCACTTCTTCCCCGATAACGGAGACCGGCACACTGGCCATATCGGTGGTCATCATGCGCCAGCTTTCATC
CCCGATATGCACCACCGGGTAAAGTTCACGGGAGACTTTATCTGACAGCAGACGTGCACTGGCCAGGGGG
ATCACCATCCGTCGCCCGGGCGTGTCAATAATATCACTCTGTACATCCACAAACAGACGATAACGGCTCT
CTCTTTTATAGGTGTAAACCTTAAACTGCATTTCACCAGCCCCTGTTCTCGTCAGCAAAAGAGCCGTTCA
TTTCAATAAACCGGGCGACCTCAGCCATCCCTTCCTGATTTTCCGCTTTCCAGCGTTCGGCACGCAGACG
ACGGGCTTCATTCTGCATGGTTGTGCTTACCAGACCGGAGATATTGACATCATATATGCCTTGAGCAACT
GATAGCTGTCGCTGTCAACTGTCACTGTAATACGCTGCTTCATAGCATACCTCTTTTTGACATACTTCGG
GTATACATATCAGTATATATTCTTATACCGCAAAAATCAGCGCGCAAATACGCATACTGTTATCTGGCTT
TTAGTAAGCCGGATCCACGCGGCGTTTACGCCCCCCCTGCCACTCATCGCAGTACTGTTGTAATTCATTA
AGCATTCTGCCGACATGGAAGCCATCACAAACGGCATGATGAACCTGAATCGCCAGCGGCATCAGCACCT
TGTCGCCTTGCGTATAATATTTGCCCATGGTGAAAACGGGGGCGAAGAAGTTGTCCATATTGGCCACGTT
TAAATCAAAACTGGTGAAACTCACCCAGGGATTGGCTGAGACGAAAAACATATTCTCAATAAACCCTTTA
GGGAAATAGGCCAGGTTTTCACCGTAACACGCCACATCTTGCGAATATATGTGTAGAAACTGCCGGAAAT
CGTCGTGGTATTCACTCCAGAGCGATGAAAACGTTTCAGTTTGCTCATGGAAAACGGTGTAACAAGGGTG
AACACTATCCCATATCACCAGCTCACCGTCTTTCATTGCCATACGGAATTCCGGATGAGCATTCATCAGG
CGGGCAAGAATGTGAATAAAGGCCGGATAAAACTTGTGCTTATTTTTCTTTACGGTCTTTAAAAAGGCCG
TAATATCCAGCTGAACGGTCTGGTTATAGGTACATTGAGCAACTGACTGAAATGCCTCAAAATGTTCTTT
ACGATGCCATTGGGATATATCAACGGTGGTATATCCAGTGATTTTTTTCTCCATTTTAGCTTCCTTAGCT
CCTGAAAATCTCGACGGATCCTAACTCAAAATCCACACATTATACGAGCCGGAAGCATAAAGTGTAAAGC
CTGGGGTGCCTAATGCGGCCGCCATAGTGACTGGATATGTTGTGTTTTACAGTATTATGTAGTCTGTTTT
TTATGCAAAATCTAATTTAATATATTGATATTTATATCATTTTACGTTTCTCGTTCAACTTTATTATACA
TAGTTGATAATTCACTGGCCGTCGTTTTACAACGTCGTGACTGGGAAAACCCTGGCGTTACCCAACTTAA
Features (pLannotate 1.2.2; 19 found; start..end, strand, type, name):
    103..156     -  misc_feature   bom (fragment): basis of mobility region from pBR322
    782..980     +  CDS            PuroR (fragment): puromycin N-acetyltransferase; pac from Streptomyces; confers resistance to puromycin
   1031..1231    +  CDS            PuroR (fragment): puromycin N-acetyltransferase; pac from Streptomyces; confers resistance to puromycin
   1232..1282    +  CDS            mEGFP (fragment): monomeric enhanced GFP, optimized with synthetic introns for expression in C. elegans
   1283..1483    +  CDS            PuroR (fragment): puromycin N-acetyltransferase; pac from Streptomyces alboniger; confers resistance to puromycin
   1924..1975    -  misc_feature   bom (fragment): basis of mobility region from pBR322
   2077..2112    -  CDS            rop (fragment): Rop protein, which maintains plasmids at low copy number; rop
   2207..2311    +  promoter       AmpR promoter: bla
   2312..3172    +  CDS            AmpR: β-lactamase; bla; confers resistance to ampicillin, carbenicillin, and related antibiotics
   3343..3931    +  rep_origin     ori: high-copy-number ColE1/pMB1/pBR322/pUC origin of replication
   4112..4132    +  protein_bind   attB4: mutant version of attB; core recombination site for the Gateway® BP reaction BP Clonase™
   4116..4235    +  protein_bind   attR1: mutant version of attR; recombination site for the Gateway® LR reaction LR Clonase™
   4279..4581    -  CDS            ccdB: CCDB_ECOLI - Also known as G, letB, letD. Experimental evidence at protein level: Swiss-Prot protein existence level 1. Toxic component of a type II toxin-antitoxin (TA) system, functioning in plasmid maintainence. Responsible for the post- segregational killing (PSK) of plasmid-free cells, also referred to as a plasmid addiction system. Half-life of over 2 hours. Cell killing by CcdB is accompanied by filamentation, defects in chromosome and plasmid segregation, defects in cell division, formation of anucleate cells, decreased DNA synthesis and plasmid loss. Interferes with the activity of DN
   4586..4744    -  CDS            ccdA (fragment): CCDA_ECO57 - Also known as H, letA. Experimental evidence at protein level: Swiss-Prot protein existence level 1. Antitoxin component of a type II toxin-antitoxin (TA) system which inhibits the post-segregational killing (PSK) of plasmid-free cells, also referred to as a plasmid addiction system. Binds to and blocks the activity of CcdB; will also remove bound CcdB protein from the CcdB-GyrA complex by forming a CcdA-CcdB complex, a process termed rejuvenation. Functions as a transcriptional corepressor for the ccdAB operon, repression also requires CcdB (By similarity). From Escherichia coli
   4926..5584    -  CDS            CmR: chloramphenicol acetyltransferase; cat; confers resistance to chloramphenicol
   5585..5614    -  promoter       cat promoter (fragment): promoter of the E. coli cat gene encoding chloramphenicol acetyltransferase
   5638..5668    -  promoter       lac UV5 promoter: E. coli lac promoter with an "up" mutation
   5693..5816    -  protein_bind   attR3: mutant version of attR; recombination site for the Gateway® LR reaction LR Clonase™
   5820..97      +  CDS            lacZα (fragment) (across the origin): LacZα fragment of β-galactosidase; lacZ fragment
