[The description below was written by a language model from this plasmid's Addgene catalogue record and pLannotate feature annotations shown in this document.]
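Description:
pBCN42-R4R3 is an empty Gateway destination vector for making transgenic C. elegans with puromycin selection. It is a 5,880 bp derivative of pBCN21-R4R3 and is intended to replace it. It propagates in E. coli from a high-copy ColE1/pUC-type origin and carries an ampicillin resistance gene (bla with its own promoter). A second bacterial marker, chloramphenicol acetyltransferase, sits inside the Gateway cassette.

The cassette holds ccdB, a ccdA fragment and CmR, flanked by attR4 and attR3 sites, which makes the vector compatible with three-fragment (MultiSite) LR recombination. The automated annotation labels the first site attR1/attB4, but the depositor states explicitly that the sites are attR4 and attR3. Because CcdB is toxic to ordinary strains, the empty vector needs a ccdB-tolerant host. Selecting with both antibiotics guards against loss of the cassette. After recombination replaces the cassette with the sequences of interest, ampicillin alone in a standard cloning strain is sufficient.

The worm selection marker is the puromycin N-acetyltransferase gene taken from pBabePuro, and the record lists an rpl-28 promoter and let-858 3'UTR sourced from pPD129.57. These regulatory elements are not annotated in the feature table. PuroR appears there as three fragments, with one gap labelled as a short match to an intron-containing worm GFP. This pattern suggests that the coding sequence is interrupted by synthetic introns, although the record does not say so.

Relative to its parent, the vector has a ccdB version from pDONR221 that is compatible with commercial ccdB Survival cells, plus added restriction sites for optional linearisation. The associated publication describes generating transgenic nematodes by bombardment followed by antibiotic selection.
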