Addgene plasmid #34917: pBCN42-R4R3
Purpose: (Empty Backbone)
Depositing lab: Ben Lehner. Depositing organization: Centre for Genomic Regulation (CRG). Publication: Generating transgenic nematodes by bombardment and antibiotic selection. Semple JI, Biondini L, Lehner B. Nat Methods. 2012 Jan 30;9(2):118-9. doi: 10.1038/nmeth.1864. PubMed 22290182.
Backbone
  Vector backbone: pBCN21-R4R3
  Modifications to backbone: Spe I, Xcm I, Bgl II, Avr I and Sac I restriction sites introduced into backbone for linearisation, if necessary. The ccdB gene was replaced with a version from pDONR221 (Invitrogen) that is compatible with commercially available ccdB Survival E. coli, no longer requiring DB3.1 cells.
  Vector type: Worm Expression
  Selectable markers: Puromycin
Growth in bacteria
  Bacterial resistance: Chloramphenicol and Ampicillin, 25 & 100 μg/mL
  Growth temperature: 37°C
  Growth strain: ccdB Survival
  Growth instructions: As a Gateway destination vector the empty vector must be grown in ccdB resistant cells such as DB3.1 or ccdB Survival. Use both Ampicillin and Chloramphenicol selection to avoid loss of the Gateway cassette. Once the Gateway cassette has been replaced with the gene of interest select with Ampicillin in standard E. coli strain such as Top10 or DH5alpha.
  Copy number: Unknown
Resource information
  A portion of this plasmid was derived from a plasmid made by: Puromycin resistance gene from pBabePuro (Addgene). rpl-28 promoter and let-858 3'UTR sequences from pPD129.57 vector (Addgene).
Terms and licenses: Academic/Nonprofit Terms; Industry Terms: Not Available to Industry
Depositor comments: New version of Puromycin resistance vector for drug selection in worms. This vector replaces pBCN21-R4R3 (main advantage of the new vector is compatibility with ccdB Survival cells). This is a Gateway 3-fragment compatible destination vector. It contains AttR4 and AttR3 sites (not AttR1 and AttR2 sites as identified automatically by the Addgene algorithm).
How to cite: pBCN42-R4R3 was a gift from Ben Lehner (Addgene plasmid # 34917 ; http://n2t.net/addgene:34917 ; RRID:Addgene_34917)
