>Addgene plasmid #34917 | pBCN42-R4R3 | addgene partial sequence | sequence record 44849 | puro-variant-R 5'-gtgggcttgtactcggtcat-3'
CCGGGGATCCACGAGAGCGTCGGATATTTTACCTGGAAATAAATTATTTTATGATGAAAGTTAAATACAA
TAAGATACAACGGGAAACGTAAGAAAAATTCAATAAAATCAATTGTACACGTAGGTTTTCAAGCAAATTT
AAGAATACAATTTTACAAAGTCCTAAATGTCATTTTTCCTGCTCAAACTTTTGACTGAAATGCATAAAAA
TTCGCTGATAAAAACAAGCAGAATACGCCAAAATAGTTGCAAATTATAAAATTTACAGAATTAATACAAA
AAATTCGATATTTTACTCAAAAAAATGGAAAAAAAGAAGAAAAATAAATTAAACTTTCGTTGAGCTGGCC
TAAAATCTAATAGCAAGCGCGCTCCATTGCCAAACGGTGTAAACGCGGAGCCTCGTTTGCGTGTAGTTTT
TATCGTAAATCGACACAACTTCTTTCAAAATAAATTATTTCTTATGAGTAATTTTCTGCATTCTATTGTT
GTGTTTCAATTAATCTTATTTTTAATTTGATTTTATTCAAAATTATATAATTTTATTAAGATGCTGGGTT
CTTCTCTCCGCATTTTCTCCCCTCGAGGGGGGCCCGGCATATGCGGTGTGAAATACCGCACAGATGCGTA
AGGAGAAAATACCGCATCAGGCGCCATTCGCCATTCAGGCTGCGCAACTGTTGGGAAGGGCGATCGGTGC
GGGCCTCTTCGCTATTACGCCAGCTGGCGAAAGGGGGATGTGCTGCAAGGCGATTAAGTTGGGTAACGCC
AGGGTTTTCCCAGTCACGACGTTGTAAAACGACGGCCAGTGAATTATCAACTATG
