>Addgene plasmid #34917 | pBCN42-R4R3 | addgene partial sequence | sequence record 44850 | Amp-R 5'-ATAATACCGCGCCACATAGC-3'
ACGTTCTTCGGGGCGAAAACTCTCAAGGATCTTACCGCTGTTGAGATCCAGTTCGATGTAACCCACTCGT
GCACCCAACTGATCTTCAGCATCTTTTACTTTCACCAGCGTTTCTGGGTGAGCAAAAACAGGAAGGCAAA
ATGCCGCAAAAAAGGGAATAAGGGCGACACGGAAATGTTGAATACTCATACTCTTCCTTTTTCAATATTA
TTGAAGCATTTATCAGGGTTATTGTCTCATGAGCGGATACATATTTGAATGTATTTAGAAAAATAAACAA
ATAGGGGTTCCGCGCACATTTCCCCGAAAAGTGCCACCTGACGTCTAAGAAACCATTATTATCATGACAT
TAACCTATAAAAATAGGCGTATCACGAGGCCCTTTCGTCTCGCGCGTTTCGGTGATGACGGTGAAAACCT
CTGACACATGCAGCTCCCGGAGACGGTCACAGCTTGTCTGTAAGCGGATGCCGGGAGCAGACAAGCCCGT
CAGGGCGCGTCAGCGGGTGTTGGCGGGTGTCGGGGCTGGCTTAACTATGCGGCATCAGAGCAGATTGCAC
TGAGAGTGCACCATATGGGAGCTCACCTAGGACCACTGAGATCTTGGACTAGTTTTCCTTCCTCCTCTAT
ATATTTTTATGTTTTCTTTTAAACCTTCCTCCATATTTCTGAATTGAATGTTGTTGCATATTGTGTGTCC
TTATTTCATTTCCATCATCCTTTTGTGTGTTTCCCCCTTCCACCAATTCCCCCCCACGTCCTAATGAAAT
GAAAGCGAGAAGATAAATAAACTTGCACATTGTGTTCAGATGAGAGGA
